>Addgene plasmid #54749 | mTFP1-Lifeact-7 | depositor partial sequence | sequence record 85146 | insert sequence
TCCGCCCCCATTGACGCAAATGGGCGGTAGGCGTGTACGGTGGGAGGTCTATATAAGCAGAGCTGGTTTA
GTGAACCGTCAGATCCGCTAGCGCCACCATGGGCGTGGCCGACTTGATCAAGAAGTTCGAGTCCATCTCC
AAGGAGGAGGGGGATCCACCGGTCGCCACCATGGTGAGCAAGGGCGAGGAGACCACAATGGGCGTAATCA
AGCCCGACATGAAGATCAAGCTGAAGATGGAGGGCAACGTGAATGGCCACGCCTTCGTGATCGAGGGCGA
GGGCGAGGGCAAGCCCTACGACGGCACCAACACCATCAACCTGGAGGTGAAGGAGGGAGCCCCCCTGCCC
TTCTCCTACGACATTCTGACCACCGCGTTCGCCTACGGCAACAGGGCCTTCACCAAGTACCCCGACGACA
TCCCCAACTACTTCAAGCAGTCCTTCCCCGAGGGCTACTCTTGGGAGCGCACCATGACCTTCGAGGACAA
GGGCATCGTGAAGGTGAAGTCCGACATCTCCATGGAGGAGGACTCCTTCATCTACGAGATACACCTCAAG
GGCGAGAACTTCCCCCCCAACGGCCCCGTGATGCAGAAGAAGACCACCGGCTGGGACGCCTCCACCGAGA
GGATGTACGTGCGCGACGGCGTGCTGAAGGGCGACGTCAAGCACAAGCTGCTGCTGGAGGGCGGCGGCCA
CCACCGCGTTGACTTCAAGACCATCTACAGGGCCAAGAAGGCGGTGAAGCTGCCCGACTATCACTTTGTG
GACCACCGCATCGAGATCCTGAACCACGACAAGGACTACAACAAGGTGACCGTTTACGAGAGCGCCGTGG
CCCGCAACTCCACCGACGGCATGGACGAGCTGTACAAGTAAGCGGCCGCGACTCTAGATCATAATCAGCC
ATACCACATTTGTAGAGGTTTTACTTGCTTTAAAAAAACCTCCCACACCTCCCCCTGAACCTGAAACATA
AAATGAATGCAATT
