>Addgene plasmid #54749 | mTFP1-Lifeact-7 | addgene partial sequence | sequence record 90939 | CMV-F 5'-CGCAAATGGGCGGTAGGCGTG-3'
GTGAACCGTCAGATCCGCTAGCGCCACCATGGGCGTGGCCGACTTGATCAAGAAGTTCGAGTCCATCTCC
AAGGAGGAGGGGGATCCACCGGTCGCCACCATGGTGAGCAAGGGCGAGGAGACCACAATGGGCGTAATCA
AGCCCGACATGAAGATCAAGCTGAAGATGGAGGGCAACGTGAATGGCCACGCCTTCGTGATCGAGGGCGA
GGGCGAGGGCAAGCCCTACGACGGCACCAACACCATCAACCTGGAGGTGAAGGAGGGAGCCCCCCTGCCC
TTCTCCTACGACATTCTGACCACCGCGTTCGCCTACGGCAACAGGGCCTTCACCAAGTACCCCGACGACA
TCCCCAACTACTTCAAGCAGTCCTTCCCCGAGGGCTACTCTTGGGAGCGCACCATGACCTTCGAGGACAA
GGGCATCGTGAAGGTGAAGTCCGACATCTCCATGGAGGAGGACTCCTTCATCTACGAGATACACCTCAAG
GGCGAGAACTTCCCCCCCAACGGCCCCGTGATGCAGAAGAAGACCACCGGCTGGGACGCCTCCACCGAGA
GGATGTACGTGCGCGACGGCGTGCTGAAGGGCGACGTCAAGCACAAGCTGCTGCTGGAGGGCGGCGGCCA
CCACCGCGTTGACTTCAAGACCATCTACAGGGCCAAGAAGGCGGTGAAGCTGCCCGACTATCACTTTGTG
GACCACCGCATCGAGATCCTGAACCACGACAAGGACTACAACAAGGTGACCGTTTACGA
