[The description below was written by a language model from this plasmid's Addgene catalogue record.]
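Description:
mTFP1-Lifeact-7 is a mammalian expression plasmid of about 4.8 kb that encodes Lifeact fused to the monomeric teal fluorescent protein mTFP1, with the fluorescent protein placed at the C terminus of the fusion. Lifeact is a short actin-binding peptide widely used as a marker of filamentous actin. mTFP1 is an engineered monomeric variant of a Clavularia cyan fluorescent protein, and the record lists excitation at 462 nm and emission at 492 nm. The plasmid is catalogued as an "empty backbone", but the insert field names the complete Lifeact-mTFP1 fusion, so it serves as a ready-to-use localization reporter rather than a vector awaiting a gene of interest. The "7" in the name probably refers to the linker between the two parts, but the record does not explain it.

In bacteria the plasmid is maintained at high copy number under kanamycin selection. A neomycin resistance marker allows G418 selection of transfected mammalian cells, which makes stable lines possible as well as transient expression. No feature table is provided, and the record does not state the promoter driving the fusion, the polyadenylation signal, or the origins of replication.

The stated localization target is actin, so the typical use is live-cell or fixed-cell fluorescence imaging of the actin cytoskeleton in the cyan-teal channel. It can be used alone or alongside spectrally distinct fluorescent fusions in multicolour experiments. The construct belongs to a set of fusion vectors associated with work on hue-shifted mTFP1 variants and their applications in fluorescence imaging.
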