Addgene plasmid #54749: mTFP1-Lifeact-7
Purpose: (Empty Backbone) Localization: Actin, Excitation: 462, Emission: 492
Depositing lab: Robert Campbell & Michael Davidson. Depositing organization: Florida State University, Tallahassee. Publication: Hue-shifted monomeric variants of Clavularia cyan fluorescent protein: identification of the molecular determinants of color and applications in fluorescence imaging. Ai HW, Olenych SG, Wong P, Davidson MW, Campbell RE. BMC Biol. 2008 Mar 6;6:13. doi: 10.1186/1741-7007-6-13. PubMed 18325109.
Backbone
  Vector backbone: mTFP1-Lifeact
  Backbone size w/o insert (bp): 4800
  Vector type: Mammalian Expression
  Selectable markers: Neomycin (select with G418)
  Backbone size (bp): 4800
  Tag / fusion protein: mTFP1 (C terminal on backbone)
Growth in bacteria
  Bacterial resistance: Kanamycin, 50 μg/mL
  Growth temperature: 37°C
  Growth strain: DH5alpha
  Copy number: High Copy
Gene/Insert
  Gene/Insert name: Lifeact-mTFP1
  Tag / fusion protein: mTFP1 (C terminal on backbone)
Terms and licenses: Academic/Nonprofit Terms; Industry Terms: Not Available to Industry
Depositor comments: . Excitation = 462; Emission = 492
How to cite: mTFP1-Lifeact-7 was a gift from Robert Campbell & Michael Davidson (Addgene plasmid # 54749 ; http://n2t.net/addgene:54749 ; RRID:Addgene_54749)
